Addgene plasmid #53071: pBullet-tgn-n
Purpose: (Empty Backbone) destination vector with ECFP-trans golgi network marker (VTI12) for tagged fluorescent protein (N-ter-EYFP) of plant gene
Depositing lab: Joshua Heazlewood. Depositing organization: Lawrence Berkeley National Laboratory. Publication: The Plant Glycosyltransferase Clone Collection for Functional Genomics. Lao J, Oikawa A, Bromley JR, McInerney P, Suttangkakul A, Smith-Moritz AM, Plahar H, Chiu TY, Gonzalez Fernandez-Nino SM, Ebert B, Yang F, Christiansen KM, Hansen SF, Stonebloom S, Adams PD, Ronald PC, Hillson NJ, Hadi MZ, Vega-Sanchez ME, Loque D, Scheller HV, Heazlewood1 JL. Plant J. 2014 Jun 6. doi: 10.1111/tpj.12577. PubMed 24905498.
Backbone
  Vector backbone: pBullet
  Backbone manufacturer: JBEI
  Backbone size (bp): 8000
  Vector type: Synthetic Biology
  Selectable markers: Neomycin (select with G418) ; Kanamycin
Growth in bacteria
  Bacterial resistance: Chloramphenicol and Ampicillin, 25 & 100 μg/mL
  Growth temperature: 37°C
  Growth strain: ccdB Survival
  Copy number: High Copy
Gene/Insert
  Cloning method: Gateway Cloning
  Sequencing primers: 5′ ACAAGTTTGTACAAAAAAGCAGGCTTC; 3′ ACCACTTTGTACAAGAAAGCTGGGTC
Terms and licenses: Academic/Nonprofit Terms; Industry Terms: Not Available to Industry
Depositor comments: See http://gt.jbei.org/ for more information on the JBEI glycosyltransferase collection.
How to cite: pBullet-tgn-n was a gift from Joshua Heazlewood (Addgene plasmid # 53071 ; http://n2t.net/addgene:53071 ; RRID:Addgene_53071)
