[The description below was written by a language model from this plasmid's Addgene catalogue record, the feature table of its GenBank file and pLannotate feature annotations shown in this document.]
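Description:
pBullet-tgn-n is an empty Gateway destination vector on the pBullet backbone, built for subcellular localisation of plant proteins by co-expressing a tagged protein of interest and an organelle marker from a single plasmid. It replicates in E. coli from a high-copy ColE1/pUC-type origin and carries ampicillin resistance (bla) on the backbone plus chloramphenicol resistance within the Gateway cassette. Because the cassette also contains the toxic ccdB gene, the unrecombined vector has to be maintained in a ccdB-tolerant strain. A Tn5-derived NeoR/KanR (nptII) gene is also present and is listed as the kanamycin/G418 selectable marker; the annotation shows no dedicated plant promoter immediately upstream of it. No T-DNA borders or plant replication elements are annotated, which is consistent with direct DNA delivery rather than Agrobacterium transfer, although the record does not state the delivery route.

The payload consists of two CaMV 35S-driven expression units. The first, preceded by an additional partial 35S copy, expresses ECFP fused to Arabidopsis VTI12, a v-SNARE of the trans-Golgi network, and ends in the NOS terminator, giving a cyan reference marker for that compartment. VTI12 is annotated only as a fragment. The second places EYFP directly upstream of attR1–CmR/ccdB–attR2, followed by a CaMV poly(A) signal. An LR reaction with an entry clone replaces the cassette with the gene of interest, giving an N-terminal EYFP fusion whose yellow signal can be compared with the cyan marker in the same cell. The vector belongs to a plant glycosyltransferase clone collection for functional genomics. The full sequence is 8,700 bp, against a nominal 8,000 bp catalogue size. The separate 847 bp GenBank record covers only the fluorescent-protein/attR1 junction, and its "VC155" label there probably reflects sequence shared with EYFP.
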