Features (pLannotate 1.2.2; 25 found; start..end, strand, type, name):
    177..765     +  rep_origin     ori: high-copy-number ColE1/pMB1/pBR322/pUC origin of replication
    948..999     +  CDS            lacI (fragment): lac repressor; lacI; The lac repressor binds to the lac operator to inhibit transcription in E. coli. This inhibition can be relieved by adding lactose or isopropyl-β-D-thiogalactopyranoside (IPTG).
   1067..1355    +  promoter       CaMV 35S promoter (fragment): strong constitutive promoter from cauliflower mosaic virus
   1406..1751    +  promoter       CaMV 35S promoter: strong constitutive promoter from cauliflower mosaic virus
   1703..1749    +  promoter       minimal CaMV 35S promoter: minimal 35S promoter from cauliflower mosaic virus
   1772..2488    +  CDS            ECFP: ECFP is a basic (constitutively fluorescent) cyan fluorescent protein published in 1996, derived from Aequorea victoria. It has low acid sensitivity.
   2492..2785    +  CDS            VTI12 (fragment): VTI12_ARATH - Also known as VTI1B. Experimental evidence at protein level: Swiss-Prot protein existence level 1. May function as a v-SNARE responsible for the docking or fusion of transport vesicles within the trans-Golgi network (TGN). May be also involved in retrograde traffic to the cis-Golgi (By similarity). From Arabidopsis thaliana (Mouse-ear cress).
   2796..3046    +  terminator     NOS terminator: nopaline synthase terminator and poly(A) signal
   3047..3063    -  promoter       tet promoter (fragment): E. coli promoter for tetracycline efflux protein gene
   3078..3182    +  CDS            tnpA (fragment): TN5P_ECOLX - Also known as tnp. Experimental evidence at protein level: Swiss-Prot protein existence level 1. Mediates transposition of transposon Tn5 by a 'cut and paste' mechanism. First, the monomeric transposase binds the 19 bp inverted DNA repeats flanking the transposon. Then, dimerization of the DNA- bound transposase creates a synaptic DNA complex. After nicking of the first DNA strand, excision of the transposon proceeds through a series of intermediates. The transposase then mediates the insertion of the transposon at a new site by strand transfer. The activity of the wild- type tran
   3214..4008    +  CDS            NeoR/KanR: aminoglycoside phosphotransferase from Tn5; aph(3')-II (or nptII); confers resistance to neomycin, kanamycin, and G418 (Geneticin®)
   4122..4226    +  promoter       AmpR promoter: bla
   4227..5087    +  CDS            AmpR: β-lactamase; bla; confers resistance to ampicillin, carbenicillin, and related antibiotics
   5112..5456    +  promoter       CaMV 35S promoter: strong constitutive promoter from cauliflower mosaic virus
   5409..5455    +  promoter       minimal CaMV 35S promoter: minimal 35S promoter from cauliflower mosaic virus
   5456..5483    -  misc_feature   MCS (fragment): pBluescript multiple cloning site
   5484..6200    +  CDS            EYFP: EYFP is a basic (constitutively fluorescent) green/yellow fluorescent protein published in 1996, derived from Aequorea victoria. It is reported to be a very rapidly-maturing weak dimer with high acid sensitivity.
   6207..6331    +  protein_bind   attR1: mutant version of attR; recombination site for the Gateway® LR reaction LR Clonase™
   6567..6719    -  CDS            dpnD (fragment): DPND_STRPN - Protein predicted: Swiss-Prot protein existence level 4. From Streptococcus pneumoniae serotype 4 (strain ATCC BAA-334 / TIGR4).
   6763..7065    -  CDS            ccdB: CCDB_ECOLI - Also known as G, letB, letD. Experimental evidence at protein level: Swiss-Prot protein existence level 1. Toxic component of a type II toxin-antitoxin (TA) system, functioning in plasmid maintainence. Responsible for the post- segregational killing (PSK) of plasmid-free cells, also referred to as a plasmid addiction system. Half-life of over 2 hours. Cell killing by CcdB is accompanied by filamentation, defects in chromosome and plasmid segregation, defects in cell division, formation of anucleate cells, decreased DNA synthesis and plasmid loss. Interferes with the activity of DN
   7070..7228    -  CDS            ccdA (fragment): CCDA_ECO57 - Also known as H, letA. Experimental evidence at protein level: Swiss-Prot protein existence level 1. Antitoxin component of a type II toxin-antitoxin (TA) system which inhibits the post-segregational killing (PSK) of plasmid-free cells, also referred to as a plasmid addiction system. Binds to and blocks the activity of CcdB; will also remove bound CcdB protein from the CcdB-GyrA complex by forming a CcdA-CcdB complex, a process termed rejuvenation. Functions as a transcriptional corepressor for the ccdAB operon, repression also requires CcdB (By similarity). From Escherichia coli
   7410..8069    -  CDS            CmR: chloramphenicol acetyltransferase; cat; confers resistance to chloramphenicol
   8070..8172    -  promoter       cat promoter: promoter of the E. coli cat gene encoding chloramphenicol acetyltransferase
   8350..8474    -  protein_bind   attR2: mutant version of attR; recombination site for the Gateway® LR reaction LR Clonase™
   8533..8692    +  polyA_signal   CaMV poly(A) signal (fragment): cauliflower mosaic virus polyadenylation signal
>Addgene plasmid #53071 | pBullet-tgn-n | depositor full sequence | sequence record 82551 | pBullet-tgn-n sequence 8700 bps
ACGCGTCTGTCAGACCAAGTTTACTCATATATACTTTAGATTGATTTAAAACTTCATTTTTAATTTAAAA
GGATCTAGGTGAAGATCCTTTTTGATAATCTCATGACCAAAATCCCTTAACGTGAGTTTTCGTTCCACTG
AGCGTCAGACCCCGTAGAAAAGATCAAAGGATCTTCTTGAGATCCTTTTTTTCTGCGCGTAATCTGCTGC
TTGCAAACAAAAAAACCACCGCTACCAGCGGTGGTTTGTTTGCCGGATCAAGAGCTACCAACTCTTTTTC
CGAAGGTAACTGGCTTCAGCAGAGCGCAGATACCAAATACTGTTCTTCTAGTGTAGCCGTAGTTAGGCCA
CCACTTCAAGAACTCTGTAGCACCGCCTACATACCTCGCTCTGCTAATCCTGTTACCAGTGGCTGCTGCC
AGTGGCGATAAGTCGTGTCTTACCGGGTTGGACTCAAGACGATAGTTACCGGATAAGGCGCAGCGGTCGG
GCTGAACGGGGGGTTCGTGCACACAGCCCAGCTTGGAGCGAACGACCTACACCGAACTGAGATACCTACA
GCGTGAGCTATGAGAAAGCGCCACGCTTCCCGAAGGGAGAAAGGCGGACAGGTATCCGGTAAGCGGCAGG
GTCGGAACAGGAGAGCGCACGAGGGAGCTTCCAGGGGGAAACGCCTGGTATCTTTATAGTCCTGTCGGGT
TTCGCCACCTCTGACTTGAGCGTCGATTTTTGTGATGCTCGTCAGGGGGGCGGAGCCTATGGAAAAACGC
CAGCAACGCGGCCTTTTTACGGTTCCTGGCCTTTTGCTGGCCTTTTGCTCACATGTTCTTTCCTGCGTTA
TCCCCTGATTCTGTGGATAACCGTATTACCGCCTTTGAGTGAGCTGATACCGCTCGCCGCAGCCGAACGA
CCGAGCGCAGCGAGTCAGTGAGCGAGGAAGCGGAAGAGCGCCCAATACGCAAACCGCCTCTCCCCGCGCG
TTGGCCGATTCATTAATGCGGCCGCGAGCTCCCTACCCCTACTCCAAAAATGTCAAAGATACAGTCTCAG
AAGACCAAAGGGCTATTGAGACTTTTCAACAAAGGGTAATTTCGGGAAACCTCCTCGGATTCCATTGCCC
AGCTATCTGTCACTTCATCGAAAGGACAGTAGAAAAGGAAGGTGGCTCCTACAAATGCCATCATTGCGAT
AAAGGAAAGGCTATCATTCAAGATGCCTCTGCCGACAGTGGTCCCAAAGATGGACCCCCACCCACGAGGA
GCATCGTGGAAAAAGAAGACGTTCCAACCACGTCTTCAAAGCAAGTGGATTGATGTGACATCTCCACTGA
CGTAAGGGATGACGCACAATCCCACCCCTACTCCAAAAATGTCAAAGATACAGTCTCAGAAGACCAAAGG
GCTATTGAGACTTTTCAACAAAGGGTAATTTCGGGAAACCTCCTCGGATTCCATTGCCCAGCTATCTGTC
ACTTCATCGAAAGGACAGTAGAAAAGGAAGGTGGCTCCTACAAATGCCATCATTGCGATAAAGGAAAGGC
TATCATTCAAGATGCCTCTGCCGACAGTGGTCCCAAAGATGGACCCCCACCCACGAGGAGCATCGTGGAA
AAAGAAGACGTTCCAACCACGTCTTCAAAGCAAGTGGATTGATGTGACATCTCCACTGACGTAAGGGATG
ACGCACAATCCCACTATCCTTCGCAAGACCCTTCCTCTATATAAGGAAGTTCATTTCATTTGGAGAGGAC
AGCCCAGATCTTTGTTTGGGAATGGTGAGCAAGGGCGAGGAGCTGTTCACCGGGGTGGTGCCCATCCTGG
TCGAGCTGGACGGCGACGTAAACGGCCACAAGTTCAGCGTGTCCGGCGAGGGCGAGGGCGATGCCACCTA
CGGCAAGCTGACCCTGAAGTTCATCTGCACCACCGGCAAGCTGCCCGTGCCCTGGCCCACCCTCGTGACC
ACCCTGACCTGGGGCGTGCAGTGCTTCAGCCGCTACCCCGACCACATGAAGCAGCACGACTTCTTCAAGT
CCGCCATGCCCGAAGGCTACGTCCAGGAGCGCACCATCTTCTTCAAGGACGACGGCAACTACAAGACCCG
CGCCGAGGTGAAGTTCGAGGGCGACACCCTGGTGAACCGCATCGAGCTGAAGGGCATCGACTTCAAGGAG
GACGGCAACATCCTGGGGCACAAGCTGGAGTACAACTACATCAGCCACAACGTCTATATCACCGCCGACA
AGCAGAAGAACGGCATCAAGGCCAACTTCAAGATCCGCCACAACATCGAGGACGGCAGCGTGCAGCTCGC
CGACCACTACCAGCAGAACACCCCCATCGGCGACGGCCCCGTGCTGCTGCCCGACAACCACTACCTGAGC
ACCCAGTCCGCCCTGAGCAAAGACCCCAACGAGAAGCGCGATCACATGGTCCTGCTGGAGTTCGTGACCG
CCGCCGGGATCACTCTCGGCATGGACGAGCTGTACAAGGGATCCATGTCCGTGGAGAGGCTTGACCAATC
AAGTGACAGAATCAGGGAGAGTAGAAGACTAATGCTGGAGACAGAAGAGGTTGGCATCTCAATTGTCCAA
GATTTGAGTCAGCAACGCCAAACCCTACTTCATGCGCACAACAAGCTTCATGGTGTGGATGACGCCATTG
ACAAGAGCAAGAAGGTGTTGACGGCTATGTCAAGGAGAATGACTAGGAACAAATGGATCATTACATCGGT
AATCGTGGCTCTCGTTCTCGCCATCATCTTGATCATCTCATACAAGCTTTCTCATTAAGGACCGGTCGTT
CAAACATTTGGCAATAAAGTTTCTTAAGATTGAATCCTGTTGCCGGTCTTGCGATGATTATCATATAATT
TCTGTTGAATTACGTTAAGCATGTAATAATTAACATGTAATGCATGACGTTATTTATGAGATGGGTTTTT
ATGATTAGAGTCCCGCAATTATACATTTAATACGCGATAGAAAACAAAATATAGCGCGCAAACTAGGATA
AATTATCGCGCGCGGTGTCATCTATGTTACTAGATCCGATGATAAGCTGTCAAACATGAGAGCTCCCGGA
ATTGCCAGCTGGGGCGCCCTCTGGTAAGGTTGGGAAGCCCTGCAAAGTAAACTGGATGGCTTTCTCGCCG
CCAAGGATCTGATGGCGCAGGGGATCAAGCTCTGATCAAGAGACAGGATGAGGATCGTTTCGCATGATTG
AACAAGATGGATTGCACGCAGGTTCTCCGGCCGCTTGGGTGGAGAGGCTATTCGGCTATGACTGGGCACA
ACAGACAATCGGCTGCTCTGATGCCGCCGTGTTCCGGCTGTCAGCGCAGGGGCGCCCGGTTCTTTTTGTC
AAGACCGACCTGTCCGGTGCCCTGAATGAACTGCAAGACGAGGCAGCGCGGCTATCGTGGCTGGCCACGA
CGGGCGTTCCTTGCGCAGCTGTGCTCGACGTTGTCACTGAAGCGGGAAGGGACTGGCTGCTATTGGGCGA
AGTGCCGGGGCAGGATCTCCTGTCATCTCACCTTGCTCCTGCCGAGAAAGTATCCATCATGGCTGATGCA
ATGCGGCGGCTGCATACGCTTGATCCGGCTACCTGCCCATTCGACCACCAAGCGAAACATCGCATCGAGC
GAGCACGTACTCGGATGGAAGCCGGTCTTGTCGATCAGGATGATCTGGACGAAGAGCATCAGGGGCTCGC
GCCAGCCGAACTGTTCGCCAGGCTCAAGGCGAGCATGCCCGACGGCGAGGATCTCGTCGTGACCCATGGC
GATGCCTGCTTGCCGAATATCATGGTGGAAAATGGCCGCTTTTCTGGATTCATCGACTGTGGCCGGCTGG
GTGTGGCGGACCGCTATCAGGACATAGCGTTGGCTACCCGTGATATTGCTGAAGAGCTTGGCGGCGAATG
GGCTGACCGCTTCCTCGTGCTTTACGGTATCGCCGCTCCCGATTCGCAGCGCATCGCCTTCTATCGCCTT
CTTGACGAGTTCTTCTGACACGTGTTAATTCTTGAAGACGAAAGGGCCTCGTGATACGCCTATTTTTATA
GGTTAATGTCATGATAATAATGGTTTCTTAGACGTCAGGTGGCACTTTTCGGGGAAATGTGCGCGGAACC
CCTATTTGTTTATTTTTCTAAATACATTCAAATATGTATCCGCTCATGAGACAATAACCCTGATAAATGC
TTCAATAATATTGAAAAAGGAAGAGTATGAGTATTCAACATTTCCGTGTCGCCCTTATTCCCTTTTTTGC
GGCATTTTGCCTTCCTGTTTTTGCTCACCCAGAAACGCTGGTGAAAGTAAAAGATGCTGAAGATCAGTTG
GGTGCACGAGTGGGTTACATCGAACTGGATCTCAACAGCGGTAAGATCCTTGAGAGTTTTCGCCCCGAAG
AACGTTTTCCAATGATGAGCACTTTTAAAGTTCTGCTATGTGGCGCGGTATTATCCCGTATTGACGCCGG
GCAAGAGCAACTCGGTCGCCGCATACACTATTCTCAGAATGACTTGGTTGAGTACTCACCAGTCACAGAA
AAGCATCTTACGGATGGCATGACAGTAAGAGAATTATGCAGTGCTGCCATAACCATGAGTGATAACACTG
CGGCCAACTTACTTCTGACAACGATCGGAGGACCGAAGGAGCTAACCGCTTTTTTGCACAACATGGGGGA
TCATGTAACTCGCCTTGATCGTTGGGAACCGGAGCTGAATGAAGCCATACCAAACGACGAGCGTGACACC
ACGATGCCTGTAGCAATGGCAACAACGTTGCGCAAACTATTAACTGGCGAACTACTTACTCTAGCTTCCC
GGCAACAATTAATAGACTGGATGGAGGCGGATAAAGTTGCAGGACCACTTCTGCGCTCGGCCCTTCCGGC
TGGCTGGTTTATTGCTGATAAATCTGGAGCCGGTGAGCGTGGGTCTCGCGGTATCATTGCAGCACTGGGG
CCAGATGGTAAGCCCTCCCGTATCGTAGTTATCTACACGACGGGGAGTCAGGCAACTATGGATGAACGAA
ATAGACAGATCGCTGAGATAGGTGCCTCACTGATTAAGCATTGGTAAGTTAACAGAAGACCAGAGGGCTA
TTGAGACTTTTCAACAAAGGGTAATATCGGGAAACCTCCTCGGATTCCATTGCCCAGCTATCTGTCACTT
CATCGAAAGGACAGTAGAAAAGGAAGATGGCTTCTACAAATGCCATCATTGCGATAAAGGAAAGGCTATC
GTTCAAGATGCCTCTACCGACAGTGGTCCCAAAGATGGACCCCCACCCACGAGGAACATCGTGGAAAAAG
AAGACGTTCCAACCACGTCTTCAAAGCAAGTGGATTGATGTGATATCTCCACTGACGTAAGGGATGACGC
ACAATCCCACTATCCTTCGCAAGACCCTTCCTCTATATAAGGAAGTTCATTTCATTTGGAGAGGACCTCG
AGGTCGACGGTATCGATAAGCTTATGGTGAGCAAGGGCGAGGAGCTGTTCACCGGGGTGGTGCCCATCCT
GGTCGAGCTGGACGGCGACGTAAACGGCCACAAGTTCAGCGTGTCCGGCGAGGGCGAGGGCGATGCCACC
TACGGCAAGCTGACCCTGAAGTTCATCTGCACCACCGGCAAGCTGCCCGTGCCCTGGCCCACCCTCGTGA
CCACCTTCGGCTACGGCCTGCAGTGCTTCGCCCGCTACCCCGACCACATGAAGCAGCACGACTTCTTCAA
GTCCGCCATGCCCGAAGGCTACGTCCAGGAGCGCACCATCTTCTTCAAGGACGACGGCAACTACAAGACC
CGCGCCGAGGTGAAGTTCGAGGGCGACACCCTGGTGAACCGCATCGAGCTGAAGGGCATCGACTTCAAGG
AGGACGGCAACATCCTGGGGCACAAGCTGGAGTACAACTACAACAGCCACAACGTCTATATCATGGCCGA
CAAGCAGAAGAACGGCATCAAGGTGAACTTCAAGATCCGCCACAACATCGAGGACGGCAGCGTGCAGCTC
GCCGACCACTACCAGCAGAACACCCCCATCGGCGACGGCCCCGTGCTGCTGCCCGACAACCACTACCTGA
GCTACCAGTCCGCCCTGAGCAAAGACCCCAACGAGAAGCGCGATCACATGGTCCTGCTGGAGTTCGTGAC
CGCCGCCGGGATCACTCTCGGCATGGACGAGCTGTACAAGCATATGACAAGTTTGTACAAAAAAGCTGAA
CGAGAAACGTAAAATGATATAAATATCAATATATTAAATTAGATTTTGCATAAAAAACAGACTACATAAT
ACTGTAAAACACAACATATCCAGTCACTATGAATCAACTACTTAGATGGTATTAGTGACCTGTAGTCGAC
CGACAGCCTTCCAAATGTTCTTCGGGTGATGCTGCCAACTTAGTCGACCGACAGCCTTCCAAATGTTCTT
CTCAAACGGAATCGTCGTATCCAGCCTACTCGCTATTGTCCTCAATGCCGTATTAAATCATAAAAAGAAA
TAAGAAAAAGAGGTGCGAGCCTCTTTTTTGTGTGACAAAATAAAAACATCTACCTATTCATATACGCTAG
TGTCATAGTCCTGAAAATCATCTGCATCAAGAACAATTTCACAACTCTTATACTTTTCTCTTACAAGTCG
TTCGGCTTCATCTGGATTTTCAGCCTCTATACTTACTAAACGTGATAAAGTTTCTGTAATTTCTACTGTA
TCGACCTGCAGACTGGCTGTGTATAAGGGAGCCTGACATTTATATTCCCCAGAACATCAGGTTAATGGCG
TTTTTGATGTCATTTTCGCGGTGGCTGAGATCAGCCACTTCTTCCCCGATAACGGAGACCGGCACACTGG
CCATATCGGTGGTCATCATGCGCCAGCTTTCATCCCCGATATGCACCACCGGGTAAAGTTCACGGGAGAC
TTTATCTGACAGCAGACGTGCACTGGCCAGGGGGATCACCATCCGTCGCCCGGGCGTGTCAATAATATCA
CTCTGTACATCCACAAACAGACGATAACGGCTCTCTCTTTTATAGGTGTAAACCTTAAACTGCATTTCAC
CAGCCCCTGTTCTCGTCAGCAAAAGAGCCGTTCATTTCAATAAACCGGGCGACCTCAGCCATCCCTTCCT
GATTTTCCGCTTTCCAGCGTTCGGCACGCAGACGACGGGCTTCATTCTGCATGGTTGTGCTTACCAGACC
GGAGATATTGACATCATATATGCCTTGAGCAACTGATAGCTGTCGCTGTCAACTGTCACTGTAATACGCT
GCTTCATAGCATACCTCTTTTTGACATACTTCGGGTATACATATCAGTATATATTCTTATACCGCAAAAA
TCAGCGCGCAAATACGCATACTGTTATCTGGCTTTTAGTAAGCCGGATCCACGCGGCGTTTACGCCCCGC
CCTGCCACTCATCGCAGTACTGTTGTAATTCATTAAGCATTCTGCCGACATGGAAGCCATCACAGACGGC
ATGATGAACCTGAATCGCCAGCGGCATCAGCACCTTGTCGCCTTGCGTATAATATTTGCCCATGGTGAAA
ACGGGGGCGAAGAAGTTGTCCATATTGGCCACGTTTAAATCAAAACTGGTGAAACTCACCCAGGGATTGG
CTGAGACGAAAAACATATTCTCAATAAACCCTTTAGGGAAATAGGCCAGGTTTTCACCGTAACACGCCAC
ATCTTGCGAATATATGTGTAGAAACTGCCGGAAATCGTCGTGGTATTCACTCCAGAGCGATGAAAACGTT
TCAGTTTGCTCATGGAAAACGGTGTAACAAGGGTGAACACTATCCCATATCACCAGCTCACCGTCTTTCA
TTGCCATACGGAATTCCGGATGAGCATTCATCAGGCGGGCAAGAATGTGAATAAAGGCCGGATAAAACTT
GTGCTTATTTTTCTTTACGGTCTTTAAAAAGGCCGTAATATCCAGCTGAACGGTCTGGTTATAGGTACAT
TGAGCAACTGACTGAAATGCCTCAAAATGTTCTTTACGATGCCATTGGGATATATCAACGGTGGTATATC
CAGTGATTTTTTTCTCCATTTTAGCTTCCTTAGCTCCTGAAAATCTCGATAACTCAAAAAATACGCCCGG
TAGTGATCTTATTTCATTATGGTGAAAGTTGGAACCTCTTACGTGCCGATCAACGTCTCATTTTCGCCAA
AAGTTGGCCCAGGGCTTCCCGGTATCAACAGGGACACCAGGATTTATTTATTCTGCGAAGTGATCTTCCG
TCACAGGTATTTATTCGGCGCAAAGTGCGTCGGGTGATGCTGCCAACTTAGTCGACTACAGGTCACTAAT
ACCATCTAAGTAGTTGATTCATAGTGACTGGATATGTTGTGTTTTACAGTATTATGTAGTCTGTTTTTTA
TGCAAAATCTAATTTAATATATTGATATTTATATCATTTTACGTTTCTCGTTCAGCTTTCTTGTACAAAG
TGGTCTGATCTAGAGTCCGCAAAAATCACCAGTCTCTCTCTACAAATCTATCTCTCTCTATTTTTCTCCA
GAATAATGTGTGAGTAGTTCCCAGATAAGGGAATTAGGGTTCTTATAGGGTTTCGCTCATGTGTTGAGCA
TATAAGAAACCCTTAGTATGTATTTGTATTTGTAAAATACTTCTATCAATAAAATTTCTAATTCCTAAAA
CCAAAATCCAGTGAAGCGCT
