LOCUS       Exported 847 bp ds-DNA linear SYN 23-MAY-2021
DEFINITION  destination vector with ECFP-trans golgi network marker (VTI12) for
            tagged fluorescent protein (N-ter-EYFP) of plant gene.
ACCESSION   .
VERSION     .
KEYWORDS    pBullet-tgn-n
SOURCE      synthetic DNA construct
  ORGANISM  synthetic DNA construct
REFERENCE   1 (bases 1 to 847)
  AUTHORS   Lao J, Oikawa A, Bromley JR, McInerney P, Suttangkakul A,
            Smith-Moritz AM, Plahar H, Chiu TY, Gonzalez Fernandez-Nino SM,
            Ebert B, Yang F, Christiansen KM, Hansen SF, Stonebloom S, Adams PD,
            Ronald PC, Hillson NJ, Hadi MZ, Vega-Sanchez ME, Loque D, Scheller
            HV, Heazlewood1 JL
  TITLE     The Plant Glycosyltransferase Clone Collection for Functional
            Genomics.
  JOURNAL   Plant J. 2014 Jun 6. doi: 10.1111/tpj.12577.
  PUBMED    24905498
REFERENCE   2 (bases 1 to 847)
  AUTHORS   .
  TITLE     Direct Submission
  JOURNAL   Exported May 23, 2021 from SnapGene Server 1.1.58
            http://www.snapgene.com
FEATURES             Location/Qualifiers
     source          1..847
                     /organism="synthetic DNA construct"
                     /mol_type="other DNA"
     primer_bind     complement(18..39)
                     /label=EGFP-N
                     /note="EGFP, reverse primer"
     primer_bind     complement(279..298)
                     /label=EXFP-R
                     /note="For distinguishing EGFP variants, reverse primer"
     CDS             438..689
                     /codon_start=1
                     /product="C-terminal fragment of mVenus for use in
                     bimolecular fluorescence complementation (BiFC) (Kodama and
                     Hu, 2010)"
                     /label=VC155
                     /translation="DKQKNGIKVNFKIRHNIEDGSVQLADHYQQNTPIGDGPVLLPDNH
                     YLSYQSALSKDPNEKRDHMVLLEFVTAAGITLGMDELYK"
     primer_bind     626..647
                     /label=EGFP-C
                     /note="EGFP, forward primer"
     protein_bind    696..820
                     /gene="mutant version of attR"
                     /label=attR1
                     /bound_moiety="LR Clonase(TM)"
                     /note="recombination site for the Gateway(R) LR reaction"
ORIGIN
        1 ccggggtggt gcccatcctg gtcgagctgg acggcgacgt aaacggccac aagttcagcg
       61 tgtccggcga gggcgagggc gatgccacct acggcaagct gaccctgaag ttcatctgca
      121 ccaccggcaa gctgcccgtg ccctggccca ccctcgtgac caccttcggc tacggcctgc
      181 agtgcttcgc ccgctacccc gaccacatga agcagcacga cttcttcaag tccgccatgc
      241 ccgaaggcta cgtccaggag cgcaccatct tcttcaagga cgacggcaac tacaagaccc
      301 gcgccgaggt gaagttcgag ggcgacaccc tggtgaaccg catcgagctg aagggcatcg
      361 acttcaagga ggacggcaac atcctggggc acaagctgga gtacaactac aacagccaca
      421 acgtctatat catggccgac aagcagaaga acggcatcaa ggtgaacttc aagatccgcc
      481 acaacatcga ggacggcagc gtgcagctcg ccgaccacta ccagcagaac acccccatcg
      541 gcgacggccc cgtgctgctg cccgacaacc actacctgag ctaccagtcc gccctgagca
      601 aagaccccaa cgagaagcgc gatcacatgg tcctgctgga gttcgtgacc gccgccggga
      661 tcactctcgg catggacgag ctgtacaagc atatgacaag tttgtacaaa aaagctgaac
      721 gagaaacgta aaatgatata aatatcaata tattaaatta gattttgcat aaaaaacaga
      781 ctacataata ctgtaaaaca caacatatcc agtcactatg aatcaactac ttagatggta
      841 ttagtga
//
