>Addgene plasmid #53071 | pBullet-tgn-n | addgene partial sequence | sequence record 86434 | CAT-R 5'-GCAACTGACTGAAATGCCTC-3'
ATCAACGGTGGTATATCCAGTGATTTTTTTCTCCATTTTAGCTTCCTTAGCTCCTGAAAATCTCGATAAC
TCAAAAAATACGCCCGGTAGTGATCTTATTTCATTATGGTGAAAGTTGGAACCTCTTACGTGCCGATCAA
CGTCTCATTTTCGCCAAAAGTTGGCCCAGGGCTTCCCGGTATCAACAGGGACACCAGGATTTATTTATTC
TGCGAAGTGATCTTCCGTCACAGGTATTTATTCGGCGCAAAGTGCGTCGGGTGATGCTGCCAACTTAGTC
GACTACAGGTCACTAATACCATCTAAGTAGTTGATTCATAGTGACTGGATATGTTGTGTTTTACAGTATT
ATGTAGTCTGTTTTTTATGCAAAATCTAATTTAATATATTGATATTTATATCATTTTACGTTTCTCGTTC
AGCTTTCTTGTACAAAGTGGTCTGATCTAGAGTCCGCAAAAATCACCAGTCTCTCTCTACAAATCTATCT
CTCTCTATTTTTCTCCAGAATAATGTGTGAGTAGTTCCCAGATAAGGGAATTAGGGTTCTTATAGGGTTT
CGCTCATGTGTTGAGCATATAAGAAACCCTTAGTATGTATTTGTATTTGTAAAATACTTCTATCAATAAA
ATTTCTAATTCCTAAAACCAAAATCCAGTGAAGCGCTACGCGTCTGTCAGACCAAGTTTACTCATATATA
CTTTAGATTGATTTAAAACTTCATTTTTAATTTAAAAGGATCTAGGTGAAGATCCTTTTTGATAATCTCA
TGACCAAAATCCCTTAACGTGAGTTTTCGTTCCACTGAGCGTCAGACCCCGTAGAAAAGATCAAAGGATC
TTCTTGAGATCCTTTTTTTCTGCGCGTAATCTG
