>Addgene plasmid #53071 | pBullet-tgn-n | addgene partial sequence | sequence record 86435 | ccdB-Fwd 5'-GCATGATGACCACCGATATG-3'
GGCTGATCTCAGCCACCGCGAAAATGACATCAAAAACGCCATTAACCTGATGTTCTGGGGAATATAAATG
TCAGGCTCCCTTATACACAGCCAGTCTGCAGGTCGATACAGTAGAAATTACAGAAACTTTATCACGTTTA
GTAAGTATAGAGGCTGAAAATCCAGATGAAGCCGAACGACTTGTAAGAGAAAAGTATAAGAGTTGTGAAA
TTGTTCTTGATGCAGATGATTTTCAGGACTATGACACTAGCGTATATGAATAGGTAGATGTTTTTATTTT
GTCACACAAAAAAGAGGCTCGCACCTCTTTTTCTTATTTCTTTTTATGATTTAATACGGCATTGAGGACA
ATAGCGAGTAGGCTGGATACGACGATTCCGTTTGAGAAGAACATTTGGAAGGCTGTCGGTCGACTAAGTT
GGCAGCATCACCCGAAGAACATTTGGAAGGCTGTCGGTCGACTACAGGTCACTAATACCATCTAAGTAGT
TGATTCATAGTGACTGGATATGTTGTGTTTTACAGTATTATGTAGTCTGTTTTTTATGCAAAATCTAATT
TAATATATTGATATTTATATCATTTTACGTTTCTCGTTCAGCTTTTTTGTACAAACTTGTCATATGCTTG
TACAGCTCGTCCATGCCGAGAGTGATCCCGGCGGCGGTCACGAACTCCAGCAGGACCATGTGATCGCGCT
TCTCGTTGGGGTCTTTGCTCAGGGCGGACTGGTAGCTCAGGTAGTGGTTGTCGGGCAGCAGCACGGGGCC
GTCGCCGATGGGGGTGTTCTGCTGGTAGTGGTCGGCGAGCTGCACGCTGCCGTCCTCGATGTTGTGGCGG
ATCTTGAAGTTCACCTTGATGCCGTTCTTCTGCTTGTCG
