>Addgene plasmid #53071 | pBullet-tgn-n | addgene partial sequence | sequence record 86438 | NOSterm-R 5'-attgccaaatgtttgaacga-3'
AGATGATCAAGATGATGGCGAGAACGAGAGCCACGATTACCGATGTAATGATCCATTTGTTCCTAGTCAT
TCTCCTTGACATAGCCGTCAACACCTTCTTGCTCTTGTCAATGGCGTCATCCACACCATGAAGCTTGTTG
TGCGCATGAAGTAGGGTTTGGCGTTGCTGACTCAAATCTTGGACAATTGAGATGCCAACCTCTTCTGTCT
CCAGCATTAGTCTTCTACTCTCCCTGATTCTGTCACTTGATTGGTCAAGCCTCTCCACGGACATGGATCC
CTTGTACAGCTCGTCCATGCCGAGAGTGATCCCGGCGGCGGTCACGAACTCCAGCAGGACCATGTGATCG
CGCTTCTCGTTGGGGTCTTTGCTCAGGGCGGACTGGGTGCTCAGGTAGTGGTTGTCGGGCAGCAGCACGG
GGCCGTCGCCGATGGGGGTGTTCTGCTGGTAGTGGTCGGCGAGCTGCACGCTGCCGTCCTCGATGTTGTG
GCGGATCTTGAAGTTGGCCTTGATGCCGTTCTTCTGCTTGTCGGCGGTGATATAGACGTTGTGGCTGATG
TAGTTGTACTCCAGCTTGTGCCCCAGGATGTTGCCGTCCTCCTTGAAGTCGATGCCCTTCAGCTCGATGC
GGTTCACCAGGGTGTCGCCCTCGAACTTCACCTCGGCGCGGGTCTTGTAGTTGCCGTCGTCCTTGAAGAA
GATGGTGCGCTCCTGGACGTAGCCTTCGGGCATGGCGGACTTGAAGAAGTCGTGCTGCTTCATGTGGTCG
GGGTAGCGGCTGAAGCACTGCACGCCCCAGGTCAGG
