>Addgene plasmid #53071 | pBullet-tgn-n | addgene partial sequence | sequence record 86439 | pUC-4 5'-CAGTGAGCGAGGAAGCGGAAGAGCGCCCAA-3'
GCGCGTTGGCCGATTCATTAATGCGGCCGCGAGCTCCCTACCCCTACTCCAAAAATGTCAAAGATACAGT
CTCAGAAGACCAAAGGGCTATTGAGACTTTTCAACAAAGGGTAATTTCGGGAAACCTCCTCGGATTCCAT
TGCCCAGCTATCTGTCACTTCATCGAAAGGACAGTAGAAAAGGAAGGTGGCTCCTACAAATGCCATCATT
GCGATAAAGGAAAGGCTATCATTCAAGATGCCTCTGCCGACAGTGGTCCCAAAGATGGACCCCCACCCAC
GAGGAGCATCGTGGAAAAAGAAGACGTTCCAACCACGTCTTCAAAGCAAGTGGATTGATGTGACATCTCC
ACTGACGTAAGGGATGACGCACAATCCCACCCCTACTCCAAAAATGTCAAAGATACAGTCTCAGAAGACC
AAAGGGCTATTGAGACTTTTCAACAAAGGGTAATTTCGGGAAACCTCCTCGGATTCCATTGCCCAGCTAT
CTGTCACTTCATCGAAAGGACAGTAGAAAAGGAAGGTGGCTCCTACAAATGCCATCATTGCGATAAAGGA
AAGGCTATCATTCAAGATGCCTCTGCCGACAGTGGTCCCAAAGATGGACCCCCACCCACGAGGAGCATCG
TGGAAAAAGAAGACGTTCCAACCACGTCTTCAAAGCAAGTGGATTGATGTGACATCTCCACTGACGTAAG
GGATGACGCACAATCCCACTATCCTTCGCAAGACCCTTCCTCTATATAAGGAAGTTCATTTCATTTGGAG
AGGACAGCCCAGATCTTTGTTTGGGAATGGTGAGCAAGGGCGAGGAGCTGTTCACCGGGGTGGTGCCCAT
CCTGGTCGAGCTGGACGGCGACGTAAACGGCCACAAGTTCAGCGTGTC
